Addgene plasmid #192123: pHR-OFF VIPER CAR (anti-CD19)-candidate design(d+i)
Purpose: Lentiviral deliviery of OFF VIPER CAR (anti-CD19)-candidate design(d+i)
Depositing lab: Wilson Wong. Depositing organization: Boston University Main Campus. Publication: High-performance multiplex drug-gated CAR circuits. Li HS, Wong NM, Tague E, Ngo JT, Khalil AS, Wong WW. Cancer Cell. 2022 Aug 26. pii: S1535-6108(22)00372-5. doi: 10.1016/j.ccell.2022.08.008. PubMed 36084652.
Backbone
  Vector backbone: pHR
  Backbone size w/o insert (bp): 8440
  Total vector size (bp): 12493
  Vector type: Lentiviral
Growth in bacteria
  Bacterial resistance: Ampicillin, 100 μg/mL
  Growth temperature: 37°C
  Growth strain: NEB Stable
  Copy number: Unknown
Gene/Insert
  Gene/Insert name: pEF1a-anti-CD19scFV_CD28__41BB_peptide_P2A_DAP10_41BB_NS3(s139a)_CD3z-mCherry
  Species: H. sapiens (human)
  Insert size (bp): 4712
  Cloning method: Gibson Cloning
  Sequencing primers: 5′ CAGTGCAGGGGAAAGAATAGTAGAC; 3′ CATAGCGTAAAAGGAGCAACA
Terms and licenses: Academic/Nonprofit Terms; Industry Terms: Not Available to Industry
How to cite: pHR-OFF VIPER CAR (anti-CD19)-candidate design(d+i) was a gift from Wilson Wong (Addgene plasmid # 192123 ; http://n2t.net/addgene:192123 ; RRID:Addgene_192123)
