[The description below was written by a language model from this plasmid's Addgene catalogue record and pLannotate feature annotations shown in this document.]
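Description:
pHR-OFF VIPER CAR (anti-CD19)-candidate design(d+i) is a lentiviral transfer plasmid on the pHR backbone, built to deliver a drug-gated, two-chain chimeric antigen receptor against CD19. It is propagated in E. coli through a ColE1/pUC-type origin with ampicillin selection (AmpR). The HIV-1-derived portion comprises a truncated 5' LTR, the Ψ packaging signal with a partial gag sequence, the RRE for Rev-dependent RNA export, cPPT/CTS, and a self-inactivating ΔU3 3' LTR, so the packaged genome integrates without LTR-driven transcription. Backbone remnants outside the LTRs include an SV40 promoter with gpt fragments and SV40 small t/poly(A) sequences, along with pBR322-derived fragments. The catalogue lists a total size of 12,493 bp, whereas the sequenced record annotated here is 13,143 nt. The record does not explain this difference.

Inside the proviral region, the EF-1α promoter drives a single open reading frame followed by WPRE to boost transcript expression. According to the insert name and annotations, the first chain carries a mouse-derived anti-CD19 scFv (light and heavy variable regions) joined to CD28 and 4-1BB segments and a peptide. A P2A self-cleaving sequence then separates it from a second chain made of DAP10, 4-1BB, hepatitis C virus NS3 carrying the S139A mutation, CD3ζ and an mCherry reporter fused at the end. S139A alters the catalytic serine of the NS3 protease, so the domain presumably serves as a binding partner for the peptide on the first chain rather than as an active protease. The "OFF" designation implies that a drug switches CAR signalling off, although the record does not name the drug or spell out the mechanism. The plasmid is one candidate design from a study of multiplexed drug-gated CAR circuits, and mCherry allows transduced cells to be tracked.
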