Features (pLannotate 1.2.2; 41 found; start..end, strand, type, name):
    324..443     +  CDS            gpt (fragment): XGPT_ECOLI - Also known as gpp, gxu. Experimental evidence at protein level: Swiss-Prot protein existence level 1. Purine salvage pathway enzyme that catalyzes the transfer of the ribosyl-5-phosphate group from 5-phospho-alpha-D-ribose 1- diphosphate (PRPP) to the N9 position of the 6-oxopurines guanine and xanthine to form the corresponding ribonucleotides GMP (guanosine 5'- monophosphate) and XMP (xanthosine 5'-monophosphate), with the release of PPi. To a lesser extent, also acts on hypoxanthine (PubMed:9100006, PubMed:3886014). Does not ribophosphorylate adenine (PubMed:3886014). From Esch
    443..778     +  CDS            gpt (fragment): XGPT_ECOLI - Also known as gpp, gxu. Experimental evidence at protein level: Swiss-Prot protein existence level 1. Purine salvage pathway enzyme that catalyzes the transfer of the ribosyl-5-phosphate group from 5-phospho-alpha-D-ribose 1- diphosphate (PRPP) to the N9 position of the 6-oxopurines guanine and xanthine to form the corresponding ribonucleotides GMP (guanosine 5'- monophosphate) and XMP (xanthosine 5'-monophosphate), with the release of PPi. To a lesser extent, also acts on hypoxanthine (PubMed:9100006, PubMed:3886014). Does not ribophosphorylate adenine (PubMed:3886014). From Esch
    873..1178    +  CDS            frsA (fragment): FRSA_ECOLI - Also known as yafA. Experimental evidence at protein level: Swiss-Prot protein existence level 1. Catalyzes the hydrolysis of esters (PubMed:15808744). Displays esterase activity toward pNP-butyrate (PubMed:15808744). May stimulate mixed-acid fermentation by acting as a fermentation/respiration switch that down-regulates respiration and up- regulates fermentation rates (PubMed:15169777). From Escherichia coli (strain K12).
   1182..1256    +  CDS            small t antigen (fragment): SV40 (simian virus 40) small t antigen
   1258..1323    +  intron         small t intron: SV40 (simian virus 40) small t antigen intron
   1453..1473    +  CDS            SV40 NLS: nuclear localization signal of SV40 (simian virus 40) large T antigen
   1792..1875    +  CDS            large T antigen (fragment): large T antigen from SV40 (simian virus 40)
   1898..2032    +  polyA_signal   SV40 poly(A) signal: SV40 polyadenylation signal
   2199..2528    +  CDS            nef (fragment): NEF_HV1BR - Experimental evidence at protein level: Swiss-Prot protein existence level 1. Extracellular Nef protein targets CD4(+) T-lymphocytes for apoptosis by interacting with CXCR4 surface receptors (PubMed:14990729). From Human immunodeficiency virus type 1 group M subtype B (isolate BRU/LAI) (HIV-1).
   2576..2833    +  LTR            5' LTR (truncated): truncated 5' long terminal repeat (LTR) from HIV-1
   2880..3005    +  misc_feature   HIV-1 Ψ: packaging signal of human immunodeficiency virus type 1
   2989..3327    +  CDS            HIV-1 gag (fragment): gag protein from human immunodeficiency virus 1; gag
   3502..3735    +  misc_feature   RRE: The Rev response element (RRE) of HIV-1 allows for Rev-dependent mRNA export from the nucleus to the cytoplasm.
   4112..4212    +  CDS            Rev (fragment): human immunodeficiency virus 1 (HIV-1) Rev protein; rev; enhances nuclear export of unspliced and incompletely spliced viral mRNAs
   4249..4366    +  misc_feature   cPPT/CTS: central polypurine tract and central termination sequence of HIV-1
   4403..4436    -  misc_feature   MCS (fragment): pBluescript multiple cloning site
   4440..5618    +  promoter       EF-1α promoter: strong constitutive promoter for human elongation factor EF-1α
   5724..6041    +  CDS            KV5AB_MOUSE: Experimental evidence at protein level: Swiss-Prot protein existence level 1. From Mus musculus (Mouse).
   6087..6377    +  CDS            HVM44_MOUSE (fragment): Experimental evidence at protein level: Swiss-Prot protein existence level 1. From Mus musculus (Mouse).
   6639..6842    +  CDS            CD28 (fragment): CD28_HUMAN - Experimental evidence at protein level: Swiss-Prot protein existence level 1. Involved in T-cell activation, the induction of cell proliferation and cytokine production and promotion of T-cell survival. Enhances the production of IL4 and IL10 in T-cells in conjunction with TCR/CD3 ligation and CD40L costimulation (PubMed:8617933). Isoform 3 enhances CD40L-mediated activation of NF-kappa-B and kinases MAPK8 and PAK2 in T-cells (PubMed:15067037). From Homo sapiens (Human).
   6843..6968    +  CDS            TNFRSF9 (fragment): TNR9_HUMAN - Also known as CD137, ILA. Experimental evidence at protein level: Swiss-Prot protein existence level 1. Receptor for TNFSF9/4-1BBL. Possibly active during T cell activation. From Homo sapiens (Human).
   7179..7349    +  CDS            HCST (fragment): HCST_HUMAN - Also known as DAP10, KAP10, PIK3AP. Experimental evidence at protein level: Swiss-Prot protein existence level 1. Transmembrane adapter protein which associates with KLRK1 to form an activation receptor KLRK1-HCST in lymphoid and myeloid cells; this receptor plays a major role in triggering cytotoxicity against target cells expressing cell surface ligands such as MHC class I chain- related MICA and MICB, and UL16-binding proteins (ULBPs); these ligands are up-regulated by stress conditions and pathological state such as viral infection and tumor transformation. Functions as dockin
   7362..7511    +  CDS            TNFRSF9 (fragment): TNR9_HUMAN - Also known as CD137, ILA. Experimental evidence at protein level: Swiss-Prot protein existence level 1. Receptor for TNFSF9/4-1BBL. Possibly active during T cell activation. From Homo sapiens (Human).
   7560..8141    +  CDS            POLG_HCVCO (fragment): Experimental evidence at protein level: Swiss-Prot protein existence level 1. [RNA-directed RNA polymerase]: RNA-dependent RNA polymerase that performs primer-template recognition and RNA synthesis during viral replication. From Hepatitis C virus genotype 1b (isolate Con1) (HCV).
   8082..8432    +  CDS            CD247 (fragment): CD3Z_HUMAN - Also known as CD3Z, T3Z, TCRZ. Experimental evidence at protein level: Swiss-Prot protein existence level 1. Part of the TCR-CD3 complex present on T-lymphocyte cell surface that plays an essential role in adaptive immune response. When antigen presenting cells (APCs) activate T-cell receptor (TCR), TCR- mediated signals are transmitted across the cell membrane by the CD3 chains CD3D, CD3E, CD3G and CD3Z. All CD3 chains contain immunoreceptor tyrosine-based activation motifs (ITAMs) in their cytoplasmic domain. Upon TCR engagement, these motifs become phosphorylated by Src family
   8436..9143    +  CDS            mCherry: mCherry is a basic (constitutively fluorescent) red fluorescent protein published in 2004, derived from Discosoma sp.. It is reported to be a very rapidly-maturing monomer with low acid sensitivity.
   9157..9187    +  misc_feature   MCS (fragment): pUC18/19 multiple cloning site
   9188..9206    +  misc_feature   MCS (fragment): pBluescript multiple cloning site
   9206..9794    +  misc_feature   WPRE: woodchuck hepatitis virus posttranscriptional regulatory element
   9795..9817    +  misc_feature   MCS (fragment): pBluescript multiple cloning site
   9834..9902    +  CDS            nef (fragment): NEF_HV1Z2 - Experimental evidence at protein level: Swiss-Prot protein existence level 1. Extracellular Nef protein targets CD4(+) T-lymphocytes for apoptosis by interacting with CXCR4 surface receptors. From Human immunodeficiency virus type 1 group M subtype D (isolate Z2/CDC-Z34) (HIV-1).
   9904..10137   +  LTR            3' LTR (ΔU3): self-inactivating 3' long terminal repeat (LTR) from HIV-1
  10162..10180   -  promoter       SP6 promoter: promoter for bacteriophage SP6 RNA polymerase
  10408..10687   +  CDS            TcR (fragment): tetracycline efflux protein; tet; confers resistance to tetracycline
  10688..10736   -  misc_feature   bom (fragment): basis of mobility region from pBR322
  10838..10873   -  CDS            rop (fragment): Rop protein, which maintains plasmids at low copy number; rop
  10968..11072   +  promoter       AmpR promoter: bla
  11073..11933   +  CDS            AmpR: β-lactamase; bla; confers resistance to ampicillin, carbenicillin, and related antibiotics
  12104..12692   +  rep_origin     ori: high-copy-number ColE1/pMB1/pBR322/pUC origin of replication
  12875..12931   +  CDS            lacI (fragment): lac repressor; lacI; The lac repressor binds to the lac operator to inhibit transcription in E. coli. This inhibition can be relieved by adding lactose or isopropyl-β-D-thiogalactopyranoside (IPTG).
  12938..124     +  promoter       SV40 promoter (across the origin): SV40 enhancer and early promoter
>Addgene plasmid #192123 | pHR-OFF VIPER CAR (anti-CD19)-candidate design(d+i) | addgene full sequence | sequence record 384118 | Addgene NGS Result
CGCCCATTCTCCGCCCCATGGCTGACTAATTTTTTTTATTTATGCAGAGGCCGAGGCCGCCTCGGCCTCT
GAGCTATTCCAGAAGTAGTGAGGAGGCTTTTTTGGAGGCCTAGGCTTTTGCAAAAAGCTTGGACACAAGA
CAGGCTTGCGAGATATGTTTGAGAATACCACTTTATCCCGCGTCAGGGAGAGGCAGTGCGTAAAAAGACG
CGGACTCATGTGAAATACTGGTTTTTAGTGCGCCAGATCTCTATAATCTCGCGCAACCTATTTTCCCCTC
GAACACTTTTTAAGCCGTAGATAAACAGGCTGGGACACTTCACATGAGCGAAAAATACATCGTCACCTGG
GACATGTTGCAGATCCATGCACGTAAACTCGCAAGCCGACTGATGCCTTCTGAACAATGGAAAGGCATTA
TTGCCGTAAGCCGTGGCGGTCTGTACCGGGTGCGTTACTGGCGCGTGAACTGGGTATTCGTCATGTCGAT
ACCGTTTGTATTTCCAGCTACGATCACGACAACCAGCGCGAGCTTAAAGTGCTGAAACGCGCAGAAGGCG
ATGGCGAAGGCTTCATCGTTATTGATGACCTGGTGGATACCGGTGGTACTGCGGTTGCGATTCGTGAAAT
GTATCCAAAAGCGCACTTTGTCACCATCTTCGCAAAACCGGCTGGTCGTCCGCTGGTTGATGACTATGTT
GTTGATATCCCGCAAGATACCTGGATTGAACAGCCGTGGGATATGGGCGTCGTATTCGTCCCGCCAATCT
CCGGTCGCTAATCTTTTCAACGCCTGGCACTGCCGGGCGTTGTTCTTTTTAACTTCAGGCGGGTTACAAT
AGTTTCCAGTAAGTATTCTGGAGGCTGCATCCATGACACAGGCAAACCTGAGCGAAACCCTGTTCAAACC
CCGCTTTAAACATCCTGAAACCTCGACGCTAGTCCGCCGCTTTAATCACGGCGCACAACCGCCTGTGCAG
TCGGCCCTTGATGGTAAAACCATCCCTCACTGGTATCGCATGATTAACCGTCTGATGTGGATCTGGCGCG
GCATTGACCCACGCGAAATCCTCGACGTCCAGGCACGTATTGTGATGAGCGATGCCGAACGTACCGACGA
TGATTTATACGATACGGTGATTGGCTACCGTGGCGGCAACTGGATTTATGAGTGGGCCCCGGATCTTTGT
GAAGGAACCTTACTTCTGTGGTGTGACATAATTGGACAAACTACCTACAGAGATTTAAAGCTCTAAGGTA
AATATAAAATTTTTAAGTGTATAATGTGTTAAACTACTGATTCTAATTGTTTGTGTATTTTAGATTCCAA
CCTATGGAACTGATGAATGGGAGCAGTGGTGGAATGCCTTTAATGAGGAAAACCTGTTTTGCTCAGAAGA
AATGCCATCTAGTGATGATGAGGCTACTGCTGACTCTCAACATTCTACTCCTCCAAAAAAGAAGAGAAAG
GTAGAAGACCCCAAGGACTTTCCTTCAGAATTGCTAAGTTTTTTGAGTCATGCTGTGTTTAGTAATAGAA
CTCTTGCTTGCTTTGCTATTTACACCACAAAGGAAAAAGCTGCACTGCTATACAAGAAAATTATGGAAAA
ATATTCTGTAACCTTTATAAGTAGGCATAACAGTTATAATCATAACATACTGTTTTTTCTTACTCCACAC
AGGCATAGAGTGTCTGCTATTAATAACTATGCTCAAAAATTGTGTACCTTTAGCTTTTTAATTTGTAAAG
GGGTTAATAAGGAATATTTGATGTATAGTGCCTTGACTAGAGATCATAATCAGCCATACCACATTTGTAG
AGGTTTTACTTGCTTTAAAAAACCTCCCACACCTCCCCCTGAACCTGAAACATAAAATGAATGCAATTGT
TGTTGTTAACTTGTTTATTGCAGCTTATAATGGTTACAAATAAAGCAATAGCATCACAAATTTCACAAAT
AAAGCATTTTTTTCACTGCATTCTAGTTGTGGTTTGTCCAAACTCATCAATGTATCTTATCATGTCTGGA
TCAACTGGATAACTCAAGCTAACCAAAATCATCCCAAACTTCCCACCCCATACCCTATTACCACTGCCAA
TTACCTGTGGTTTCATTTACTCTAAACCTGTGATTCCTCTGAATTATTTTCATTTTAAAGAAATTGTATT
TGTTAAATATGTACTACAAACTTAGTAGTTGGAAGGGCTAATTCACTCCCAAAGAAGACAAGATATCCTT
GATCTGTGGATCTACCACACACAAGGCTACTTCCCTGATTAGCAGAACTACACACCAGGGCCAGGGGTCA
GATATCCACTGACCTTTGGATGGTGCTACAAGCTAGTACCAGTTGAGCCAGATAAGGTAGAAGAGGCCAA
TAAAGGAGAGAACACCAGCTTGTTACACCCTGTGAGCCTGCATGGGATGGATGACCCGGAGAGAGAAGTG
TTAGAGTGGAGGTTTGACAGCCGCCTAGCATTTCATCACGTGGCCCGAGAGCTGCATCCGGAGTACTTCA
AGAACTGCTGATATCGAGCTTGCTACAAGGGACTTTCCGCTGGGGACTTTCCAGGGAGGCGTGGCCTGGG
CGGGACTGGGGAGTGGCGAGCCCTCAGATCCTGCATATAAGCAGCTGCTTTTTGCCTGTACTGGGTCTCT
CTGGTTAGACCAGATCTGAGCCTGGGAGCTCTCTGGCTAACTAGGGAACCCACTGCTTAAGCCTCAATAA
AGCTTGCCTTGAGTGCTTCAAGTAGTGTGTGCCCGTCTGTTGTGTGACTCTGGTAACTAGAGATCCCTCA
GACCCTTTTAGTCAGTGTGGAAAATCTCTAGCAGTGGCGCCCGAACAGGGACTTGAAAGCGAAAGGGAAA
CCAGAGGAGCTCTCTCGACGCAGGACTCGGCTTGCTGAAGCGCGCACGGCAAGAGGCGAGGGGCGGCGAC
TGGTGAGTACGCCAAAAATTTTGACTAGCGGAGGCTAGAAGGAGAGAGATGGGTGCGAGAGCGTCAGTAT
TAAGCGGGGGAGAATTAGATCGCGATGGGAAAAAATTCGGTTAAGGCCAGGGGGAAAGAAAAAATATAAA
TTAAAACATATAGTATGGGCAAGCAGGGAGCTAGAACGATTCGCAGTTAATCCTGGCCTGTTAGAAACAT
CAGAAGGCTGTAGACAAATACTGGGACAGCTACAACCATCCCTTCAGACAGGATCAGAAGAACTTAGATC
ATTATATAATACAGTAGCAACCCTCTATTGTGTGCATCAAAGGATAGAGATAAAAGACACCAAGGAAGCT
TTAGACAAGATAGAGGAAGAGCAAAACAAAAGTAAGACCACCGCACAGCAAGCGGCCGGCCGCTGATCTT
CAGACCTGGAGGAGGAGATATGAGGGACAATTGGAGAAGTGAATTATATAAATATAAAGTAGTAAAAATT
GAACCATTAGGAGTAGCACCCACCAAGGCAAAGAGAAGAGTGGTGCAGAGAGAAAAAAGAGCAGTGGGAA
TAGGAGCTTTGTTCCTTGGGTTCTTGGGAGCAGCAGGAAGCACTATGGGCGCAGCGTCAATGACGCTGAC
GGTACAGGCCAGACAATTATTGTCTGGTATAGTGCAGCAGCAGAACAATTTGCTGAGGGCTATTGAGGCG
CAACAGCATCTGTTGCAACTCACAGTCTGGGGCATCAAGCAGCTCCAGGCAAGAATCCTGGCTGTGGAAA
GATACCTAAAGGATCAACAGCTCCTGGGGATTTGGGGTTGCTCTGGAAAACTCATTTGCACCACTGCTGT
GCCTTGGAATGCTAGTTGGAGTAATAAATCTCTGGAACAGATTTGGAATCACACGACCTGGATGGAGTGG
GACAGAGAAATTAACAATTACACAAGCTTAATACACTCCTTAATTGAAGAATCGCAAAACCAGCAAGAAA
AGAATGAACAAGAATTATTGGAATTAGATAAATGGGCAAGTTTGTGGAATTGGTTTAACATAACAAATTG
GCTGTGGTATATAAAATTATTCATAATGATAGTAGGAGGCTTGGTAGGTTTAAGAATAGTTTTTGCTGTA
CTTTCTATAGTGAATAGAGTTAGGCAGGGATATTCACCATTATCGTTTCAGACCCACCTCCCAACCCCGA
GGGGACCCGACAGGCCCGAAGGAATAGAAGAAGAAGGTGGAGAGAGAGACAGAGACAGATCCATTCGATT
AGTGAACGGATCTCGACGGTATCGCCAAATGGCAGTATTCATCCACAATTTTAAAAGAAAAGGGGGGATT
GGGGGGTACAGTGCAGGGGAAAGAATAGTAGACATAATAGCAACAGACATACAAACTAAAGAATTACAAA
AACAAATTACAAAAATTCAAAATTTTCGGGTTTATTACAGGGACAGCAGAGATCCAGTTTGGATCGATAA
GCTTGATATCGAATTCCTGCAGCCCGTGAGGCTCCGGTGCCCGTCAGTGGGCAGAGCGCACATCGCCCAC
AGTCCCCGAGAAGTTGGGGGGAGGGGTCGGCAATTGAACCGGTGCCTAGAGAAGGTGGCGCGGGGTAAAC
TGGGAAAGTGATGTCGTGTACTGGCTCCGCCTTTTTCCCGAGGGTGGGGGAGAACCGTATATAAGTGCAG
TAGTCGCCGTGAACGTTCTTTTTCGCAACGGGTTTGCCGCCAGAACACAGGTAAGTGCCGTGTGTGGTTC
CCGCGGGCCTGGCCTCTTTACGGGTTATGGCCCTTGCGTGCCTTGAATTACTTCCACCTGGCTGCAGTAC
GTGATTCTTGATCCCGAGCTTCGGGTTGGAAGTGGGTGGGAGAGTTCGAGGCCTTGCGCTTAAGGAGCCC
CTTCGCCTCGTGCTTGAGTTGAGGCCTGGCCTGGGCGCTGGGGCCGCCGCGTGCGAATCTGGTGGCACCT
TCGCGCCTGTCTCGCTGCTTTCGATAAGTCTCTAGCCATTTAAAATTTTTGATGACCTGCTGCGACGCTT
TTTTTCTGGCAAGATAGTCTTGTAAATGCGGGCCAAGATCTGCACACTGGTATTTCGGTTTTTGGGGCCG
CGGGCGGCGACGGGGCCCGTGCGTCCCAGCGCACATGTTCGGCGAGGCGGGGCCTGCGAGCGCGGCCACC
GAGAATCGGACGGGGGTAGTCTCAAGCTGGCCGGCCTGCTCTGGTGCCTGGCCTCGCGCCGCCGTGTATC
GCCCCGCCCTGGGCGGCAAGGCTGGCCCGGTCGGCACCAGTTGCGTGAGCGGAAAGATGGCCGCTTCCCG
GCCCTGCTGCAGGGAGCTCAAAATGGAGGACGCGGCGCTCGGGAGAGCGGGCGGGTGAGTCACCCACACA
AAGGAAAAGGGCCTTTCCGTCCTCAGCCGTCGCTTCATGTGACTCCACGGAGTACCGGGCGCCGTCCAGG
CACCTCGATTAGTTCTCGAGCTTTTGGAGTACGTCGTCTTTAGGTTGGGGGGAGGGGTTTTATGCGATGG
AGTTTCCCCACACTGAGTGGGTGGAGACTGAAGTTAGGCCAGCTTGGCACTTGATGTAATTCTCCTTGGA
ATTTGCCCTTTTTGAGTTTGGATCTTGGTTCATTCTCAAGCCTCAGACAGTGGTTCAAAGTTTTTTTCTT
CCATTTCAGGTGTCGTGAGGGGATCTGGAGCTCTCGAGAATTCTCACGCGTGCCGCCACCATGGCCTTAC
CAGTGACCGCCTTGCTCCTGCCGCTGGCCTTGCTGCTCCACGCCGCCAGGCCGGACATCCAGATGACACA
GACTACATCCTCCCTGTCTGCCTCTCTGGGAGACAGAGTCACCATCAGTTGCAGGGCAAGTCAGGACATT
AGTAAATATTTAAATTGGTATCAGCAGAAACCAGATGGAACTGTTAAACTCCTGATCTACCATACATCAA
GATTACACTCAGGAGTCCCATCAAGGTTCAGTGGCAGTGGGTCTGGAACAGATTATTCTCTCACCATTAG
CAACCTGGAGCAAGAAGATATTGCCACTTACTTTTGCCAACAGGGTAATACGCTTCCGTACACGTTCGGA
GGCGGCACCAAGCTGGAGATCACAGGTGGCGGTGGCTCGGGCGGTGGTGGGTCGGGTGGCGGCGGATCTG
AGGTGAAACTGCAGGAGTCAGGACCTGGCCTGGTGGCGCCCTCACAGAGCCTGTCCGTCACATGCACTGT
CTCAGGGGTCTCATTACCCGACTATGGTGTAAGCTGGATTCGCCAGCCTCCACGAAAGGGTCTGGAGTGG
CTGGGAGTAATATGGGGTAGTGAAACCACATACTATAATTCAGCTCTCAAATCCAGACTGACCATCATCA
AGGACAACTCCAAGAGCCAAGTTTTCTTAAAAATGAACAGTCTGCAAACTGATGACACAGCCATTTACTA
CTGTGCCAAACATTATTACTACGGTGGTAGCTATGCTATGGACTACTGGGGCCAAGGAACCTCAGTCACC
GTCTCCTCAGGGAAGCCTATCCCGAACCCTCTGTTGGGTCTCGATAGTACCAATGGGGCCGCAACCACGA
CGCCAGCGCCGCGACCACCAACACCGGCGCCCACCATCGCGTTGCAGCCCCTGTCCCTGCGCCCAGAGGC
GTGCCGGCCAGCGGCGGGGGGCGCAGTGCACACGAGGGGGCTGGACTTCGCCTGTGATTTTTGGGTGCTG
GTGGTGGTTGGTGGAGTCCTGGCTTGCTATAGCTTGCTAGTAACAGTGGCCTTTATTATTTTCTGGGTGA
GGAGTAAGAGGAGCAGGCTCCTGCACAGTGACTACATGAACATGACTCCCCGCCGCCCCGGGCCCACCCG
CAAGCATTACCAGCCCTATGCCCCACCACGCGACTTCGCAGCCTATCGCTCCAAACGGGGCAGAAAGAAA
CTCCTGTATATATTCAAACAACCATTTATGAGACCAGTACAAACTACTCAAGAGGAAGATGGCTGTAGCT
GCCGATTTCCAGAAGAAGAAGAAGGAGGATGTGAACTGGGGGGTACCGAATTCAGCGGGTCAGGCGGATC
TGGAAGTGGTGGTGGAGAACTTGATGAATTGGTATACTTACTAGATGGGCCAGGTTATGACCCTATACAT
TGCGATGTAGTGACAAGGGGCGGCAGCCACCTTTTCAATTTTGGAAGCGGAGCTACTAACTTCAGCCTGC
TGAAGCAGGCTGGAGACGTGGAGGAGAACCCTGGACCTATGATTCATCTTGGTCACATCCTCTTCTTGCT
GCTGTTGCCAGTTGCTGCCGCACAAACAACCCCAGGTGAGAGGTCAAGTCTTCCCGCCTTCTATCCGGGC
ACAAGCGGGAGTTGTAGTGGGTGTGGATCTTTGTCCCTTCCTATATACATCTGGGCTCCTCTGGCTGGCA
CTTGCGGAGTGCTTCTGCTGAGTCTGGTTATTACCAAACGGGGCAGAAAGAAACTCCTGTATATATTCAA
ACAACCATTTATGAGACCAGTACAAACTACTCAAGAGGAAGATGGCTGTAGCTGCCGATTTCCAGAAGAA
GAAGAAGGAGGATGTGAACTGGGTTCTGTTGTTATTGTTGGTAGAATTATTTTATCTGGTAGTGGTAGTA
TCACGGCCTACTCCCAACAGACGCGGGGCCTACTTGGTTGCATCATCACTAGCCTCACAGGCCGGGACAA
GAACCAGGTCGAAGGGGAGGTTCAAGTGGTTTCTACCGCAACACAATCTTTCCTGGCGACCTGCGTCAAC
GGCGTGTGCTGGACTGTCTACCATGGCGCTGGCTCGAAGACCCTAGCCGGTCCAAAAGGTCCAATCACCC
AAATGTACACCAATGTAGACCAGGACCTCGTCGGCTGGCAGGCGCCTCCAGGGGCGCGCTCCTTGACACC
ATGCACCTGTGGCAGCTCGGACCTTTACTTGGTCACGAGACATGCTGATGTCATTCCGGTGCGCCGGCGA
GGCGACAGCAGGGGAAGTCTACTCTCCCCCAGGCCCGTCTCCTACCTGAAAGGCTCCGCAGGTGGTCCAT
TGCTTTGCCCTTCGGGGCACGCTGTGGGCATCTTCCGGGCTGCTGTGTGCACCCGGGGGGTCGCGAAGGC
GGTGGACTTCGTGCCCGTTGAGTCTATGGAAACTACCATGCGGTCTAGAGTGAAGTTCAGCAGGAGCGCA
GACGCCCCCGCGTACAAGCAGGGCCAGAACCAGCTCTATAACGAGCTCAATCTAGGACGAAGAGAGGAGT
ACGATGTTTTGGACAAGAGACGTGGCCGGGACCCTGAGATGGGGGGAAAGCCGAGAAGGAAGAACCCTCA
GGAAGGCCTGTACAATGAACTGCAGAAAGATAAGATGGCGGAGGCCTACAGTGAGATTGGGATGAAAGGC
GAGCGCCGGAGGGGCAAGGGGCACGATGGCCTTTACCAGGGTCTCAGTACAGCCACCAAGGACACCTACG
ACGCCCTTCACATGCAGGCCCTGCCCCCTCGCGGCATGGTGAGCAAGGGCGAGGAGGATAACATGGCCAT
CATCAAGGAGTTCATGCGCTTCAAGGTGCACATGGAGGGCTCCGTGAACGGCCACGAGTTCGAGATCGAG
GGCGAGGGCGAGGGCCGCCCCTACGAGGGCACCCAGACCGCCAAGCTGAAGGTGACCAAGGGTGGCCCCC
TGCCCTTCGCCTGGGACATCCTGTCCCCTCAGTTCATGTACGGCTCCAAGGCCTACGTGAAGCACCCCGC
CGACATCCCCGACTACTTGAAGCTGTCCTTCCCCGAGGGCTTCAAGTGGGAGCGCGTGATGAACTTCGAG
GACGGCGGCGTGGTGACCGTGACCCAGGACTCCTCCCTGCAGGACGGCGAGTTCATCTACAAGGTGAAGC
TGCGCGGCACCAACTTCCCCTCCGACGGCCCCGTAATGCAGAAGAAGACCATGGGCTGGGAGGCCTCCTC
CGAGCGGATGTACCCCGAGGACGGCGCCCTGAAGGGCGAGATCAAGCAGAGGCTGAAGCTGAAGGACGGC
GGCCACTACGACGCTGAGGTCAAGACCACCTACAAGGCCAAGAAGCCCGTGCAGCTGCCCGGCGCCTACA
ACGTCAACATCAAGTTGGACATCACCTCCCACAACGAGGACTACACCATCGTGGAACAGTACGAACGCGC
CGAGGGCCGCCACTCCACCGGCGGCATGGACGAGCTGTACAAGTAAGCGGCCGCGACTCTAGAGTCGACC
TGCAGGCATGCAAGCTTGATATCAAGCTTATCGATAATCAACCTCTGGATTACAAAATTTGTGAAAGATT
GACTGGTATTCTTAACTATGTTGCTCCTTTTACGCTATGTGGATACGCTGCTTTAATGCCTTTGTATCAT
GCTATTGCTTCCCGTATGGCTTTCATTTTCTCCTCCTTGTATAAATCCTGGTTGCTGTCTCTTTATGAGG
AGTTGTGGCCCGTTGTCAGGCAACGTGGCGTGGTGTGCACTGTGTTTGCTGACGCAACCCCCACTGGTTG
GGGCATTGCCACCACCTGTCAGCTCCTTTCCGGGACTTTCGCTTTCCCCCTCCCTATTGCCACGGCGGAA
CTCATCGCCGCCTGCCTTGCCCGCTGCTGGACAGGGGCTCGGCTGTTGGGCACTGACAATTCCGTGGTGT
TGTCGGGGAAATCATCGTCCTTTCCTTGGCTGCTCGCCTGTGTTGCCACCTGGATTCTGCGCGGGACGTC
CTTCTGCTACGTCCCTTCGGCCCTCAATCCAGCGGACCTTCCTTCCCGCGGCCTGCTGCCGGCTCTGCGG
CCTCTTCCGCGTCTTCGCCTTCGCCCTCAGACGAGTCGGATCTCCCTTTGGGCCGCCTCCCCGCATCGAT
ACCGTCGACCTCGAGGGAATTAATTCGAGCTCGGTACCTTTAAGACCAATGACTTACAAGGCAGCTGTAG
ATCTTAGCCACTTTTTAAAAGAAAAGGGGGGACTGGAAGGGCTAATTCACTCCCAACGAAGACAAGATCT
GCTTTTTGCTTGTACTGGGTCTCTCTGGTTAGACCAGATCTGAGCCTGGGAGCTCTCTGGCTAACTAGGG
AACCCACTGCTTAAGCCTCAATAAAGCTTGCCTTGAGTGCTTCAAGTAGTGTGTGCCCGTCTGTTGTGTG
ACTCTGGTAACTAGAGATCCCTCAGACCCTTTTAGTCAGTGTGGAAAATCTCTAGCAGCATCTAGAATTA
ATTCCGTGTATTCTATAGTGTCACCTAAATCGTATGTGTATGATACATAAGGTTATGTATTAATTGTAGC
CGCGTTCTAACGACAATATGTACAAGCCTAATTGTGTAGCATCTGGCTTACTGAAGCAGACCCTATCATC
TCTCTCGTAAACTGCCGTCAGAGTCGGTTTGGTTGGACGAACCTTCTGAGTTTCTGGTAACGCCGTCCCG
CACCCGGAAATGGTCAGCGAACCAATCAGCAGGGTCATCGCTAGCCAGATCCTCTACGCCGGACGCATCG
TGGCCGGCATCACCGGCGCCACAGGTGCGGTTGCTGGCGCCTATATCGCCGACATCACCGATGGGGAAGA
TCGGGCTCGCCACTTCGGGCTCATGAGCGCTTGTTTCGGCGTGGGTATGGTGGCAGGCCCCGTGGCCGGG
GGACTGTTGGGCGCCATCTCCTTGCATGCACCATTCCTTGCGGCGGCGGTGCTCAACGGCCTCAACCTAC
TACTGGGCTGCTTCCTAATGCAGGAGTCGCATAAGGGAGAGCGTCGAATGGTGCACTCTCAGTACAATCT
GCTCTGATGCCGCATAGTTAAGCCAGCCCCGACACCCGCCAACACCCGCTGACGCGCCCTGACGGGCTTG
TCTGCTCCCGGCATCCGCTTACAGACAAGCTGTGACCGTCTCCGGGAGCTGCATGTGTCAGAGGTTTTCA
CCGTCATCACCGAAACGCGCGAGACGAAAGGGCCTCGTGATACGCCTATTTTTATAGGTTAATGTCATGA
TAATAATGGTTTCTTAGACGTCAGGTGGCACTTTTCGGGGAAATGTGCGCGGAACCCCTATTTGTTTATT
TTTCTAAATACATTCAAATATGTATCCGCTCATGAGACAATAACCCTGATAAATGCTTCAATAATATTGA
AAAAGGAAGAGTATGAGTATTCAACATTTCCGTGTCGCCCTTATTCCCTTTTTTGCGGCATTTTGCCTTC
CTGTTTTTGCTCACCCAGAAACGCTGGTGAAAGTAAAAGATGCTGAAGATCAGTTGGGTGCACGAGTGGG
TTACATCGAACTGGATCTCAACAGCGGTAAGATCCTTGAGAGTTTTCGCCCCGAAGAACGTTTTCCAATG
ATGAGCACTTTTAAAGTTCTGCTATGTGGCGCGGTATTATCCCGTATTGACGCCGGGCAAGAGCAACTCG
GTCGCCGCATACACTATTCTCAGAATGACTTGGTTGAGTACTCACCAGTCACAGAAAAGCATCTTACGGA
TGGCATGACAGTAAGAGAATTATGCAGTGCTGCCATAACCATGAGTGATAACACTGCGGCCAACTTACTT
CTGACAACGATCGGAGGACCGAAGGAGCTAACCGCTTTTTTGCACAACATGGGGGATCATGTAACTCGCC
TTGATCGTTGGGAACCGGAGCTGAATGAAGCCATACCAAACGACGAGCGTGACACCACGATGCCTGTAGC
AATGGCAACAACGTTGCGCAAACTATTAACTGGCGAACTACTTACTCTAGCTTCCCGGCAACAATTAATA
GACTGGATGGAGGCGGATAAAGTTGCAGGACCACTTCTGCGCTCGGCCCTTCCGGCTGGCTGGTTTATTG
CTGATAAATCTGGAGCCGGTGAGCGTGGGTCTCGCGGTATCATTGCAGCACTGGGGCCAGATGGTAAGCC
CTCCCGTATCGTAGTTATCTACACGACGGGGAGTCAGGCAACTATGGATGAACGAAATAGACAGATCGCT
GAGATAGGTGCCTCACTGATTAAGCATTGGTAACTGTCAGACCAAGTTTACTCATATATACTTTAGATTG
ATTTAAAACTTCATTTTTAATTTAAAAGGATCTAGGTGAAGATCCTTTTTGATAATCTCATGACCAAAAT
CCCTTAACGTGAGTTTTCGTTCCACTGAGCGTCAGACCCCGTAGAAAAGATCAAAGGATCTTCTTGAGAT
CCTTTTTTTCTGCGCGTAATCTGCTGCTTGCAAACAAAAAAACCACCGCTACCAGCGGTGGTTTGTTTGC
CGGATCAAGAGCTACCAACTCTTTTTCCGAAGGTAACTGGCTTCAGCAGAGCGCAGATACCAAATACTGT
TCTTCTAGTGTAGCCGTAGTTAGGCCACCACTTCAAGAACTCTGTAGCACCGCCTACATACCTCGCTCTG
CTAATCCTGTTACCAGTGGCTGCTGCCAGTGGCGATAAGTCGTGTCTTACCGGGTTGGACTCAAGACGAT
AGTTACCGGATAAGGCGCAGCGGTCGGGCTGAACGGGGGGTTCGTGCACACAGCCCAGCTTGGAGCGAAC
GACCTACACCGAACTGAGATACCTACAGCGTGAGCTATGAGAAAGCGCCACGCTTCCCGAAGGGAGAAAG
GCGGACAGGTATCCGGTAAGCGGCAGGGTCGGAACAGGAGAGCGCACGAGGGAGCTTCCAGGGGGAAACG
CCTGGTATCTTTATAGTCCTGTCGGGTTTCGCCACCTCTGACTTGAGCGTCGATTTTTGTGATGCTCGTC
AGGGGGGCGGAGCCTATGGAAAAACGCCAGCAACGCGGCCTTTTTACGGTTCCTGGCCTTTTGCTGGCCT
TTTGCTCACATGTTCTTTCCTGCGTTATCCCCTGATTCTGTGGATAACCGTATTACCGCCTTTGAGTGAG
CTGATACCGCTCGCCGCAGCCGAACGACCGAGCGCAGCGAGTCAGTGAGCGAGGAAGCGGAAGAGCGCCC
AATACGCAAACCGCCTCTCCCCGCGCGTTGGCCGATTCATTAATGCAGCTGTGGAATGTGTGTCAGTTAG
GGTGTGGAAAGTCCCCAGGCTCCCCAGCAGGCAGAAGTATGCAAAGCATGCATCTCAATTAGTCAGCAAC
CAGGTGTGGAAAGTCCCCAGGCTCCCCAGCAGGCAGAAGTATGCAAAGCATGCATCTCAATTAGTCAGCA
ACCATAGTCCCGCCCCTAACTCCGCCCATCCCGCCCCTAACTCCGCCCAGTTC
