>Addgene plasmid #192123 | pHR-OFF VIPER CAR (anti-CD19)-candidate design(d+i) | depositor partial sequence | sequence record 377862 | pHR-pEF1a-anti-CD19scFV_CD28__41BB_peptide_P2A_DAP10_41BB_NS3(s139a)_CD3z-mCherry
CGTGAGGCTCCGGTGCCCGTCAGTGGGCAGAGCGCACATCGCCCACAGTCCCCGAGAAGTTGGGGGGAGG
GGTCGGCAATTGAACCGGTGCCTAGAGAAGGTGGCGCGGGGTAAACTGGGAAAGTGATGTCGTGTACTGG
CTCCGCCTTTTTCCCGAGGGTGGGGGAGAACCGTATATAAGTGCAGTAGTCGCCGTGAACGTTCTTTTTC
GCAACGGGTTTGCCGCCAGAACACAGGTAAGTGCCGTGTGTGGTTCCCGCGGGCCTGGCCTCTTTACGGG
TTATGGCCCTTGCGTGCCTTGAATTACTTCCACCTGGCTGCAGTACGTGATTCTTGATCCCGAGCTTCGG
GTTGGAAGTGGGTGGGAGAGTTCGAGGCCTTGCGCTTAAGGAGCCCCTTCGCCTCGTGCTTGAGTTGAGG
CCTGGCCTGGGCGCTGGGGCCGCCGCGTGCGAATCTGGTGGCACCTTCGCGCCTGTCTCGCTGCTTTCGA
TAAGTCTCTAGCCATTTAAAATTTTTGATGACCTGCTGCGACGCTTTTTTTCTGGCAAGATAGTCTTGTA
AATGCGGGCCAAGATCTGCACACTGGTATTTCGGTTTTTGGGGCCGCGGGCGGCGACGGGGCCCGTGCGT
CCCAGCGCACATGTTCGGCGAGGCGGGGCCTGCGAGCGCGGCCACCGAGAATCGGACGGGGGTAGTCTCA
AGCTGGCCGGCCTGCTCTGGTGCCTGGCCTCGCGCCGCCGTGTATCGCCCCGCCCTGGGCGGCAAGGCTG
GCCCGGTCGGCACCAGTTGCGTGAGCGGAAAGATGGCCGCTTCCCGGCCCTGCTGCAGGGAGCTCAAAAT
GGAGGACGCGGCGCTCGGGAGAGCGGGCGGGTGAGTCACCCACACAAAGGAAAAGGGCCTTTCCGTCCTC
AGCCGTCGCTTCATGTGACTCCACGGAGTACCGGGCGCCGTCCAGGCACCTCGATTAGTTCTCGAGCTTT
TGGAGTACGTCGTCTTTAGGTTGGGGGGAGGGGTTTTATGCGATGGAGTTTCCCCACACTGAGTGGGTGG
AGACTGAAGTTAGGCCAGCTTGGCACTTGATGTAATTCTCCTTGGAATTTGCCCTTTTTGAGTTTGGATC
TTGGTTCATTCTCAAGCCTCAGACAGTGGTTCAAAGTTTTTTTCTTCCATTTCAGGTGTCGTGAGGGGAT
CTGGAGCTCTCGAGAATTCTCACGCGTGCCGCCACCATGGCCTTACCAGTGACCGCCTTGCTCCTGCCGC
TGGCCTTGCTGCTCCACGCCGCCAGGCCGGACATCCAGATGACACAGACTACATCCTCCCTGTCTGCCTC
TCTGGGAGACAGAGTCACCATCAGTTGCAGGGCAAGTCAGGACATTAGTAAATATTTAAATTGGTATCAG
CAGAAACCAGATGGAACTGTTAAACTCCTGATCTACCATACATCAAGATTACACTCAGGAGTCCCATCAA
GGTTCAGTGGCAGTGGGTCTGGAACAGATTATTCTCTCACCATTAGCAACCTGGAGCAAGAAGATATTGC
CACTTACTTTTGCCAACAGGGTAATACGCTTCCGTACACGTTCGGAGGCGGCACCAAGCTGGAGATCACA
GGTGGCGGTGGCTCGGGCGGTGGTGGGTCGGGTGGCGGCGGATCTGAGGTGAAACTGCAGGAGTCAGGAC
CTGGCCTGGTGGCGCCCTCACAGAGCCTGTCCGTCACATGCACTGTCTCAGGGGTCTCATTACCCGACTA
TGGTGTAAGCTGGATTCGCCAGCCTCCACGAAAGGGTCTGGAGTGGCTGGGAGTAATATGGGGTAGTGAA
ACCACATACTATAATTCAGCTCTCAAATCCAGACTGACCATCATCAAGGACAACTCCAAGAGCCAAGTTT
TCTTAAAAATGAACAGTCTGCAAACTGATGACACAGCCATTTACTACTGTGCCAAACATTATTACTACGG
TGGTAGCTATGCTATGGACTACTGGGGCCAAGGAACCTCAGTCACCGTCTCCTCAGGGAAGCCTATCCCG
AACCCTCTGTTGGGTCTCGATAGTACCAATGGGGCCGCAACCACGACGCCAGCGCCGCGACCACCAACAC
CGGCGCCCACCATCGCGTTGCAGCCCCTGTCCCTGCGCCCAGAGGCGTGCCGGCCAGCGGCGGGGGGCGC
AGTGCACACGAGGGGGCTGGACTTCGCCTGTGATTTTTGGGTGCTGGTGGTGGTTGGTGGAGTCCTGGCT
TGCTATAGCTTGCTAGTAACAGTGGCCTTTATTATTTTCTGGGTGAGGAGTAAGAGGAGCAGGCTCCTGC
ACAGTGACTACATGAACATGACTCCCCGCCGCCCCGGGCCCACCCGCAAGCATTACCAGCCCTATGCCCC
ACCACGCGACTTCGCAGCCTATCGCTCCAAACGGGGCAGAAAGAAACTCCTGTATATATTCAAACAACCA
TTTATGAGACCAGTACAAACTACTCAAGAGGAAGATGGCTGTAGCTGCCGATTTCCAGAAGAAGAAGAAG
GAGGATGTGAACTGGGGGGTACCGAATTCAGCGGGTCAGGCGGATCTGGAAGTGGTGGTGGAGAACTTGA
TGAATTGGTATACTTACTAGATGGGCCAGGTTATGACCCTATACATTGCGATGTAGTGACAAGGGGCGGC
AGCCACCTTTTCAATTTTGGAAGCGGAGCTACTAACTTCAGCCTGCTGAAGCAGGCTGGAGACGTGGAGG
AGAACCCTGGACCTATGATTCATCTTGGTCACATCCTCTTCTTGCTGCTGTTGCCAGTTGCTGCCGCACA
AACAACCCCAGGTGAGAGGTCAAGTCTTCCCGCCTTCTATCCGGGCACAAGCGGGAGTTGTAGTGGGTGT
GGATCTTTGTCCCTTCCTATATACATCTGGGCTCCTCTGGCTGGCACTTGCGGAGTGCTTCTGCTGAGTC
TGGTTATTACCAAACGGGGCAGAAAGAAACTCCTGTATATATTCAAACAACCATTTATGAGACCAGTACA
AACTACTCAAGAGGAAGATGGCTGTAGCTGCCGATTTCCAGAAGAAGAAGAAGGAGGATGTGAACTGGGT
TCTGTTGTTATTGTTGGTAGAATTATTTTATCTGGTAGTGGTAGTATCACGGCCTACTCCCAACAGACGC
GGGGCCTACTTGGTTGCATCATCACTAGCCTCACAGGCCGGGACAAGAACCAGGTCGAAGGGGAGGTTCA
AGTGGTTTCTACCGCAACACAATCTTTCCTGGCGACCTGCGTCAACGGCGTGTGCTGGACTGTCTACCAT
GGCGCTGGCTCGAAGACCCTAGCCGGTCCAAAAGGTCCAATCACCCAAATGTACACCAATGTAGACCAGG
ACCTCGTCGGCTGGCAGGCGCCTCCAGGGGCGCGCTCCTTGACACCATGCACCTGTGGCAGCTCGGACCT
TTACTTGGTCACGAGACATGCTGATGTCATTCCGGTGCGCCGGCGAGGCGACAGCAGGGGAAGTCTACTC
TCCCCCAGGCCCGTCTCCTACCTGAAAGGCTCCGCAGGTGGTCCATTGCTTTGCCCTTCGGGGCACGCTG
TGGGCATCTTCCGGGCTGCTGTGTGCACCCGGGGGGTCGCGAAGGCGGTGGACTTCGTGCCCGTTGAGTC
TATGGAAACTACCATGCGGTCTAGAGTGAAGTTCAGCAGGAGCGCAGACGCCCCCGCGTACAAGCAGGGC
CAGAACCAGCTCTATAACGAGCTCAATCTAGGACGAAGAGAGGAGTACGATGTTTTGGACAAGAGACGTG
GCCGGGACCCTGAGATGGGGGGAAAGCCGAGAAGGAAGAACCCTCAGGAAGGCCTGTACAATGAACTGCA
GAAAGATAAGATGGCGGAGGCCTACAGTGAGATTGGGATGAAAGGCGAGCGCCGGAGGGGCAAGGGGCAC
GATGGCCTTTACCAGGGTCTCAGTACAGCCACCAAGGACACCTACGACGCCCTTCACATGCAGGCCCTGC
CCCCTCGCGGCATGGTGAGCAAGGGCGAGGAGGATAACATGGCCATCATCAAGGAGTTCATGCGCTTCAA
GGTGCACATGGAGGGCTCCGTGAACGGCCACGAGTTCGAGATCGAGGGCGAGGGCGAGGGCCGCCCCTAC
GAGGGCACCCAGACCGCCAAGCTGAAGGTGACCAAGGGTGGCCCCCTGCCCTTCGCCTGGGACATCCTGT
CCCCTCAGTTCATGTACGGCTCCAAGGCCTACGTGAAGCACCCCGCCGACATCCCCGACTACTTGAAGCT
GTCCTTCCCCGAGGGCTTCAAGTGGGAGCGCGTGATGAACTTCGAGGACGGCGGCGTGGTGACCGTGACC
CAGGACTCCTCCCTGCAGGACGGCGAGTTCATCTACAAGGTGAAGCTGCGCGGCACCAACTTCCCCTCCG
ACGGCCCCGTAATGCAGAAGAAGACCATGGGCTGGGAGGCCTCCTCCGAGCGGATGTACCCCGAGGACGG
CGCCCTGAAGGGCGAGATCAAGCAGAGGCTGAAGCTGAAGGACGGCGGCCACTACGACGCTGAGGTCAAG
ACCACCTACAAGGCCAAGAAGCCCGTGCAGCTGCCCGGCGCCTACAACGTCAACATCAAGTTGGACATCA
CCTCCCACAACGAGGACTACACCATCGTGGAACAGTACGAACGCGCCGAGGGCCGCCACTCCACCGGCGG
CATGGACGAGCTGTACAAGTAA
